Addgene plasmid #98750: px330-mcherry
Purpose: (Empty Backbone) Cas9 from S.pyogenes with CMV-mcherry cassette, and cloning backbone for sgRNA
Depositing lab: Jinsong Li. Depositing organization: CAS Center for Excellence in Molecular Plant Sciences ("CEMPS"). Publication: Correction of a genetic disease in mouse via use of CRISPR-Cas9. Wu Y, Liang D, Wang Y, Bai M, Tang W, Bao S, Yan Z, Li D, Li J. Cell Stem Cell. 2013 Dec 5;13(6):659-62. doi: 10.1016/j.stem.2013.10.016. PubMed 24315440.
Backbone
  Vector backbone: pX330
  Backbone manufacturer: Zhang lab (Addgene plasmid #42230)
  Modifications to backbone: CMV- mcherry-pA amplified from mCherry-C1 (clontech) and inserted in to pX330 in NotI site
  Vector type: Mammalian Expression, CRISPR
  Promoter: U6
  Selectable markers: mCherry
Growth in bacteria
  Bacterial resistance: Ampicillin, 100 μg/mL
  Growth temperature: 37°C
  Growth strain: Stbl3
  Copy number: High Copy
Gene/Insert
  Cloning method: Restriction Enzyme
  Sequencing primers: 5′ CATCGTGGAACAGTACGAA; 3′ CGTTCACGGAGCCCTCCA
Terms and licenses: Academic/Nonprofit Terms; Industry Terms: Not Available to Industry
Depositor comments: Because there exists a BbsI cleavage site on CMV-mcherry-pA cassette as well, it is suggested that the BbsI digested product need to be recovered directly instead of agarose gel purification. User Instruction: Digest the px330-mcherry plasmid with BbsⅠ enzyme. After that, run a small amount of the digest on an agarose gel electrophoresis to check the digestion efficiency. If the px330-mcherry plasmid has been well digested, recover the remaining digestion products using a DNA purification kit (such as Tiangen, DP214-03) for restriction enzyme cleanup. In our opinion, any commonly used DNA or PCR purification kit procedure would work well, but not agarose gel purification. We do not suggest combined digestion and ligation. For all other steps (including ligation of annealed oligos into this plasmid), refer to the Zhang lab protocol for pX330-U6-Chimeric_BB-CBh-hSpCas9 (Addgene plasmid #42230).
How to cite: px330-mcherry was a gift from Jinsong Li (Addgene plasmid # 98750 ; http://n2t.net/addgene:98750 ; RRID:Addgene_98750)
