[The description below was written by a language model from this plasmid's Addgene catalogue record and pLannotate feature annotations shown in this document.]
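Description:
px330-mcherry is an empty-backbone, all-in-one CRISPR/Cas9 plasmid for mammalian expression. It was derived from pX330 by inserting a CMV-mCherry-polyA cassette, amplified from an mCherry-C1 vector, into the NotI site. It is propagated in bacteria as a high-copy plasmid through a ColE1/pUC-type origin with ampicillin resistance (AmpR, β-lactamase). The roughly 10 kb sequence also carries an f1 phage origin and a short AAV2 ITR fragment, which appears to be a remnant of the parental backbone rather than a functional packaging element.

The plasmid contains three expression units. A human U6 RNA polymerase III promoter sits upstream of the Streptococcus pyogenes guide RNA scaffold, with a BbsI-based cloning site between them for inserting annealed oligos that encode the target-specific spacer. No guide is present as supplied. Next, a hybrid promoter made of the CMV enhancer, the chicken β-actin promoter and a hybrid intron drives S. pyogenes Cas9. Cas9 is annotated here as contiguous N- and C-terminal portions and is fused at its C-terminus to a nucleoplasmin nuclear localization signal, followed by a bGH polyadenylation signal. Finally, in the opposite orientation, a CMV enhancer/promoter expresses mCherry, followed by the residual C1-type multiple cloning site and an SV40 poly(A) signal.

The red fluorescent reporter is the only mammalian marker, allowing transfected cells to be identified or sorted by fluorescence rather than by drug selection. The depositor notes that the mCherry cassette contains an additional BbsI site, so digestion yields more than one fragment, which affects how the cut vector is recovered for guide cloning. The associated publication used CRISPR-Cas9 to correct a genetic disease in mice.
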