Features (pLannotate 1.2.2; 24 found; start..end, strand, type, name):
      1..241     +  promoter       U6 promoter: RNA polymerase III promoter for human U6 snRNA
    268..343     +  misc_RNA       gRNA scaffold: guide RNA scaffold for the Streptococcus pyogenes CRISPR/Cas9 system
    350..393     +  misc_RNA       gRNA scaffold (fragment): guide RNA scaffold for the Streptococcus pyogenes CRISPR/Cas9 system
    440..725     +  enhancer       CMV enhancer: human cytomegalovirus immediate early enhancer; contains an 18-bp deletion relative to the standard CMV enhancer
    727..1012    +  promoter       chicken β-actin promoter: No description available
   1013..1240    +  intron         hybrid intron: hybrid between chicken β-actin (CBA) and minute virus of mice (MMV) introns (Gray et al., 2011)
   1378..2979    +  CDS            Cas9(N): N-terminal portion of Streptococcus pyogenes Cas9 (Zetsche et al., 2015)
   2980..5478    +  CDS            Cas9(C): C-terminal portion of Streptococcus pyogenes Cas9 (Zetsche et al., 2015)
   5479..5526    +  CDS            nucleoplasmin NLS: bipartite nuclear localization signal from nucleoplasmin
   5560..5671    +  polyA_signal   bGH poly(A) signal: bovine growth hormone polyadenylation signal
   5778..5859    -  polyA_signal   SV40 poly(A) signal: SV40 polyadenylation signal
   5882..5966    -  CDS            large T antigen (fragment): large T antigen from SV40 (simian virus 40)
   5983..6048    -  misc_feature   MCS: multiple cloning site
   6049..6756    -  CDS            mCherry: mCherry is a basic (constitutively fluorescent) red fluorescent protein published in 2004, derived from Discosoma sp.. It is reported to be a very rapidly-maturing monomer with low acid sensitivity.
   6801..7004    -  promoter       CMV promoter: human cytomegalovirus (CMV) immediate early promoter
   7005..7308    -  enhancer       CMV enhancer: human cytomegalovirus immediate early enhancer
   7372..7413    +  repeat_region  AAV2 ITR (fragment): inverted terminal repeat of adeno-associated virus serotype 2 inverted
   7418..7469    -  misc_feature   bom (fragment): basis of mobility region from pBR322
   7488..7943    +  rep_origin     f1 ori (sequence partly withheld): f1 bacteriophage origin of replication; arrow indicates direction of (+) strand synthesis
   7944..7993    -  misc_feature   bom (fragment): basis of mobility region from pBR322
   8095..8130    -  CDS            rop (fragment): Rop protein, which maintains plasmids at low copy number; rop
   8225..8329    +  promoter       AmpR promoter: bla
   8330..9190    +  CDS            AmpR: β-lactamase; bla; confers resistance to ampicillin, carbenicillin, and related antibiotics
   9361..9949    +  rep_origin     ori: high-copy-number ColE1/pMB1/pBR322/pUC origin of replication
>Addgene plasmid #98750 | px330-mcherry | addgene full sequence | sequence record 197576 | Addgene NGS Result
GAGGGCCTATTTCCCATGATTCCTTCATATTTGCATATACGATACAAGGCTGTTAGAGAGATAATTGGAA
TTAATTTGACTGTAAACACAAAGATATTAGTACAAAATACGTGACGTAGAAAGTAATAATTTCTTGGGTA
GTTTGCAGTTTTAAAATTATGTTTTAAAATGGACTATCATATGCTTACCGTAACTTGAAAGTATTTCGAT
TTCTTGGCTTTATATATCTTGTGGAAAGGACGAAACACCGGGTCTTCGAGAAGACCTGTTTTAGAGCTAG
AAATAGCAAGTTAAAATAAGGCTAGTCCGTTATCAACTTGAAAAAGTGGCACCGAGTCGGTGCTTTTTTG
TTTTAGAGCTAGAAATAGCAAGTTAAAATAAGGCTAGTCCGTTTTTAGCGCGTGCGCCAATTCTGCAGAC
AAATGGCTCTAGAGGTACCCGTTACATAACTTACGGTAAATGGCCCGCCTGGCTGACCGCCCAACGACCC
CCGCCCATTGACGTCAATAGTAACGCCAATAGGGACTTTCCATTGACGTCAATGGGTGGAGTATTTACGG
TAAACTGCCCACTTGGCAGTACATCAAGTGTATCATATGCCAAGTACGCCCCCTATTGACGTCAATGACG
GTAAATGGCCCGCCTGGCATTGTGCCCAGTACATGACCTTATGGGACTTTCCTACTTGGCAGTACATCTA
CGTATTAGTCATCGCTATTACCATGGTCGAGGTGAGCCCCACGTTCTGCTTCACTCTCCCCATCTCCCCC
CCCTCCCCACCCCCAATTTTGTATTTATTTATTTTTTAATTATTTTGTGCAGCGATGGGGGCGGGGGGGG
GGGGGGGGGGGGGGGGCGCGCGCCAGGCGGGGCGGGGCGGGGCGAGGGGCGGGGCGGGGCGAGGCGGAGA
GGTGCGGCGGCAGCCAATCAGAGCGGCGCGCTCCGAAAGTTTCCTTTTATGGCGAGGCGGCGGCGGCGGC
GGCCCTATAAAAAGCGAAGCGCGCGGCGGGCGGGAGTCGCTGCGCGCTGCCTTCGCCCCGTGCCCCGCTC
CGCCGCCGCCTCGCGCCGCCCGCCCCGGCTCTGACTGACCGCGTTACTCCCACAGGTGAGCGGGCGGGAC
GGCCCTTCTCCTCCGGGCTGTAATTAGCTGAGCAAGAGGTAAGGGTTTAAGGGATGGTTGGTTGGTGGGG
TATTAATGTTTAATTACCTGGAGCACCTGCCTGAAATCACTTTTTTTCAGGTTGGACCGGTGCCACCATG
GACTATAAGGACCACGACGGAGACTACAAGGATCATGATATTGATTACAAAGACGATGACGATAAGATGG
CCCCAAAGAAGAAGCGGAAGGTCGGTATCCACGGAGTCCCAGCAGCCGACAAGAAGTACAGCATCGGCCT
GGACATCGGCACCAACTCTGTGGGCTGGGCCGTGATCACCGACGAGTACAAGGTGCCCAGCAAGAAATTC
AAGGTGCTGGGCAACACCGACCGGCACAGCATCAAGAAGAACCTGATCGGAGCCCTGCTGTTCGACAGCG
GCGAAACAGCCGAGGCCACCCGGCTGAAGAGAACCGCCAGAAGAAGATACACCAGACGGAAGAACCGGAT
CTGCTATCTGCAAGAGATCTTCAGCAACGAGATGGCCAAGGTGGACGACAGCTTCTTCCACAGACTGGAA
GAGTCCTTCCTGGTGGAAGAGGATAAGAAGCACGAGCGGCACCCCATCTTCGGCAACATCGTGGACGAGG
TGGCCTACCACGAGAAGTACCCCACCATCTACCACCTGAGAAAGAAACTGGTGGACAGCACCGACAAGGC
CGACCTGCGGCTGATCTATCTGGCCCTGGCCCACATGATCAAGTTCCGGGGCCACTTCCTGATCGAGGGC
GACCTGAACCCCGACAACAGCGACGTGGACAAGCTGTTCATCCAGCTGGTGCAGACCTACAACCAGCTGT
TCGAGGAAAACCCCATCAACGCCAGCGGCGTGGACGCCAAGGCCATCCTGTCTGCCAGACTGAGCAAGAG
CAGACGGCTGGAAAATCTGATCGCCCAGCTGCCCGGCGAGAAGAAGAATGGCCTGTTCGGAAACCTGATT
GCCCTGAGCCTGGGCCTGACCCCCAACTTCAAGAGCAACTTCGACCTGGCCGAGGATGCCAAACTGCAGC
TGAGCAAGGACACCTACGACGACGACCTGGACAACCTGCTGGCCCAGATCGGCGACCAGTACGCCGACCT
GTTTCTGGCCGCCAAGAACCTGTCCGACGCCATCCTGCTGAGCGACATCCTGAGAGTGAACACCGAGATC
ACCAAGGCCCCCCTGAGCGCCTCTATGATCAAGAGATACGACGAGCACCACCAGGACCTGACCCTGCTGA
AAGCTCTCGTGCGGCAGCAGCTGCCTGAGAAGTACAAAGAGATTTTCTTCGACCAGAGCAAGAACGGCTA
CGCCGGCTACATTGACGGCGGAGCCAGCCAGGAAGAGTTCTACAAGTTCATCAAGCCCATCCTGGAAAAG
ATGGACGGCACCGAGGAACTGCTCGTGAAGCTGAACAGAGAGGACCTGCTGCGGAAGCAGCGGACCTTCG
ACAACGGCAGCATCCCCCACCAGATCCACCTGGGAGAGCTGCACGCCATTCTGCGGCGGCAGGAAGATTT
TTACCCATTCCTGAAGGACAACCGGGAAAAGATCGAGAAGATCCTGACCTTCCGCATCCCCTACTACGTG
GGCCCTCTGGCCAGGGGAAACAGCAGATTCGCCTGGATGACCAGAAAGAGCGAGGAAACCATCACCCCCT
GGAACTTCGAGGAAGTGGTGGACAAGGGCGCTTCCGCCCAGAGCTTCATCGAGCGGATGACCAACTTCGA
TAAGAACCTGCCCAACGAGAAGGTGCTGCCCAAGCACAGCCTGCTGTACGAGTACTTCACCGTGTATAAC
GAGCTGACCAAAGTGAAATACGTGACCGAGGGAATGAGAAAGCCCGCCTTCCTGAGCGGCGAGCAGAAAA
AGGCCATCGTGGACCTGCTGTTCAAGACCAACCGGAAAGTGACCGTGAAGCAGCTGAAAGAGGACTACTT
CAAGAAAATCGAGTGCTTCGACTCCGTGGAAATCTCCGGCGTGGAAGATCGGTTCAACGCCTCCCTGGGC
ACATACCACGATCTGCTGAAAATTATCAAGGACAAGGACTTCCTGGACAATGAGGAAAACGAGGACATTC
TGGAAGATATCGTGCTGACCCTGACACTGTTTGAGGACAGAGAGATGATCGAGGAACGGCTGAAAACCTA
TGCCCACCTGTTCGACGACAAAGTGATGAAGCAGCTGAAGCGGCGGAGATACACCGGCTGGGGCAGGCTG
AGCCGGAAGCTGATCAACGGCATCCGGGACAAGCAGTCCGGCAAGACAATCCTGGATTTCCTGAAGTCCG
ACGGCTTCGCCAACAGAAACTTCATGCAGCTGATCCACGACGACAGCCTGACCTTTAAAGAGGACATCCA
GAAAGCCCAGGTGTCCGGCCAGGGCGATAGCCTGCACGAGCACATTGCCAATCTGGCCGGCAGCCCCGCC
ATTAAGAAGGGCATCCTGCAGACAGTGAAGGTGGTGGACGAGCTCGTGAAAGTGATGGGCCGGCACAAGC
CCGAGAACATCGTGATCGAAATGGCCAGAGAGAACCAGACCACCCAGAAGGGACAGAAGAACAGCCGCGA
GAGAATGAAGCGGATCGAAGAGGGCATCAAAGAGCTGGGCAGCCAGATCCTGAAAGAACACCCCGTGGAA
AACACCCAGCTGCAGAACGAGAAGCTGTACCTGTACTACCTGCAGAATGGGCGGGATATGTACGTGGACC
AGGAACTGGACATCAACCGGCTGTCCGACTACGATGTGGACCATATCGTGCCTCAGAGCTTTCTGAAGGA
CGACTCCATCGACAACAAGGTGCTGACCAGAAGCGACAAGAACCGGGGCAAGAGCGACAACGTGCCCTCC
GAAGAGGTCGTGAAGAAGATGAAGAACTACTGGCGGCAGCTGCTGAACGCCAAGCTGATTACCCAGAGAA
AGTTCGACAATCTGACCAAGGCCGAGAGAGGCGGCCTGAGCGAACTGGATAAGGCCGGCTTCATCAAGAG
ACAGCTGGTGGAAACCCGGCAGATCACAAAGCACGTGGCACAGATCCTGGACTCCCGGATGAACACTAAG
TACGACGAGAATGACAAGCTGATCCGGGAAGTGAAAGTGATCACCCTGAAGTCCAAGCTGGTGTCCGATT
TCCGGAAGGATTTCCAGTTTTACAAAGTGCGCGAGATCAACAACTACCACCACGCCCACGACGCCTACCT
GAACGCCGTCGTGGGAACCGCCCTGATCAAAAAGTACCCTAAGCTGGAAAGCGAGTTCGTGTACGGCGAC
TACAAGGTGTACGACGTGCGGAAGATGATCGCCAAGAGCGAGCAGGAAATCGGCAAGGCTACCGCCAAGT
ACTTCTTCTACAGCAACATCATGAACTTTTTCAAGACCGAGATTACCCTGGCCAACGGCGAGATCCGGAA
GCGGCCTCTGATCGAGACAAACGGCGAAACCGGGGAGATCGTGTGGGATAAGGGCCGGGATTTTGCCACC
GTGCGGAAAGTGCTGAGCATGCCCCAAGTGAATATCGTGAAAAAGACCGAGGTGCAGACAGGCGGCTTCA
GCAAAGAGTCTATCCTGCCCAAGAGGAACAGCGATAAGCTGATCGCCAGAAAGAAGGACTGGGACCCTAA
GAAGTACGGCGGCTTCGACAGCCCCACCGTGGCCTATTCTGTGCTGGTGGTGGCCAAAGTGGAAAAGGGC
AAGTCCAAGAAACTGAAGAGTGTGAAAGAGCTGCTGGGGATCACCATCATGGAAAGAAGCAGCTTCGAGA
AGAATCCCATCGACTTTCTGGAAGCCAAGGGCTACAAAGAAGTGAAAAAGGACCTGATCATCAAGCTGCC
TAAGTACTCCCTGTTCGAGCTGGAAAACGGCCGGAAGAGAATGCTGGCCTCTGCCGGCGAACTGCAGAAG
GGAAACGAACTGGCCCTGCCCTCCAAATATGTGAACTTCCTGTACCTGGCCAGCCACTATGAGAAGCTGA
AGGGCTCCCCCGAGGATAATGAGCAGAAACAGCTGTTTGTGGAACAGCACAAGCACTACCTGGACGAGAT
CATCGAGCAGATCAGCGAGTTCTCCAAGAGAGTGATCCTGGCCGACGCTAATCTGGACAAAGTGCTGTCC
GCCTACAACAAGCACCGGGATAAGCCCATCAGAGAGCAGGCCGAGAATATCATCCACCTGTTTACCCTGA
CCAATCTGGGAGCCCCTGCCGCCTTCAAGTACTTTGACACCACCATCGACCGGAAGAGGTACACCAGCAC
CAAAGAGGTGCTGGACGCCACCCTGATCCACCAGAGCATCACCGGCCTGTACGAGACACGGATCGACCTG
TCTCAGCTGGGAGGCGACAAAAGGCCGGCGGCCACGAAAAAGGCCGGCCAGGCAAAAAAGAAAAAGTAAG
AATTCCTAGAGCTCGCTGATCAGCCTCGACTGTGCCTTCTAGTTGCCAGCCATCTGTTGTTTGCCCCTCC
CCCGTGCCTTCCTTGACCCTGGAAGGTGCCACTCCCACTGTCCTTTCCTAATAAAATGAGGAAATTGCAT
CGCATTGTCTGAGTAGGTGTCATTCTATTCTGGGGGGTGGGGTGGGGCAGGACAGCAAGGGGGAGGATTG
GGAAGAGAATAGCAGGCATGCTGGGGAGCGGCCGCATGCAGTGAAAAAAATGCTTTATTTGTGAAATTTG
TGATGCTATTGCTTTATTTGTAACCATTATAAGCTGCAATAAACAAGTTAACAACAACAATTGCATTCAT
TTTATGTTTCAGGTTCAGGGGGAGGTGTGGGAGGTTTTTTAAAGCAAGTAAAACCTCTACAAATGTGGTA
TGGCTGATTATGATCAGTTATCTAGATCCGGTGGATCCCGGGCCCGCGGTACCGTCGACTGCAGAATTCG
AAGCTTGAGCTCGAGATCTGAGTCCGGACTTGTACAGCTCGTCCATGCCGCCGGTGGAGTGGCGGCCCTC
GGCGCGTTCGTACTGTTCCACGATGGTGTAGTCCTCGTTGTGGGAGGTGATGTCCAACTTGATGTTGACG
TTGTAGGCGCCGGGCAGCTGCACGGGCTTCTTGGCCTTGTAGGTGGTCTTGACCTCAGCGTCGTAGTGGC
CGCCGTCCTTCAGCTTCAGCCTCTGCTTGATCTCGCCCTTCAGGGCGCCGTCCTCGGGGTACATCCGCTC
GGAGGAGGCCTCCCAGCCCATGGTCTTCTTCTGCATTACGGGGCCGTCGGAGGGGAAGTTGGTGCCGCGC
AGCTTCACCTTGTAGATGAACTCGCCGTCCTGCAGGGAGGAGTCCTGGGTCACGGTCACCACGCCGCCGT
CCTCGAAGTTCATCACGCGCTCCCATTTGAAGCCCTCGGGGAAGGACAGCTTCAAGTAGTCGGGGATGTC
GGCGGGGTGCTTCACGTAGGCCTTGGAGCCGTACATGAACTGAGGGGACAGGATGTCCCAGGCGAAGGGC
AGGGGGCCACCCTTGGTCACCTTCAGCTTGGCGGTCTGGGTGCCCTCGTAGGGGCGGCCCTCGCCCTCGC
CCTCGATCTCGAACTCGTGGCCGTTCACGGAGCCCTCCATGTGCACCTTGAAGCGCATGAACTCCTTGAT
GATGGCCATGTTATCCTCCTCGCCCTTGCTCACCATGGTGGCGACCGGTAGCGCTAGCGGATCTGACGGT
TCACTAAACCAGCTCTGCTTATATAGACCTCCCACCGTACACGCCTACCGCCCATTTGCGTCAATGGGGC
GGAGTTGTTACGACATTTTGGAAAGTCCCGTTGATTTTGGTGCCAAAACAAACTCCCATTGACGTCAATG
GGGTGGAGACTTGGAAATCCCCGTGAGTCAAACCGCTATCCACGCCCATTGATGTACTGCCAAAACCGCA
TCACCATGGTAATAGCGATGACTAATACGTAGATGTACTGCCAAGTAGGAAAGTCCCATAAGGTCATGTA
CTGGGCATAATGCCAGGCGGGCCATTTACCGTCATTGACGTCAATAGGGGGCGTACTTGGCATATGATAC
ACTTGATGTACTGCCAAGTGGGCAGTTTACCGTAAATACTCCACCCATTGACGTCAATGGAAAGTCCCTA
TTGGCGTTACTATGGGAACATACGTCATTATTGACGTCAATGGGCGGGGGTCGTTGGGCGGTCAGCCAGG
CGGGCCATTTACCGTAAGTTATGTAACGCGGAACTCCATATATGGGCTATGAACTAATGACCCCGTAATT
GATTACTATGCGGCCGCAAATGGGCGGCCTCAGTGAGCGAGCGAGCGCGCAGCTGCCTGCAGGGGCGCCT
GATGCGGTATTTTCTCCTTACGCATCTGTGCGGTATTTCACACCGCATA
[95 nt withheld, positions 7470-7564]
T
[46 nt withheld, positions 7566-7611]
C
[141 nt withheld, positions 7613-7753]
CCTTTGACGTTGGAGTCCACGTTCTTT
[37 nt withheld, positions 7781-7817]
ACTCTATCTCGGGCTATTCTTTTGATTTATAAGGGATTTTGCCGATTTCGGTCTATTGGTTAAAAAATGA
GCTGATTTAACAAAAATTTAACGCGAATTTTAACAAAATATTAACGTTTACAATTTTATGGTGCACTCTC
AGTACAATCTGCTCTGATGCCGCATAGTTAAGCCAGCCCCGACACCCGCCAACACCCGCTGACGCGCCCT
GACGGGCTTGTCTGCTCCCGGCATCCGCTTACAGACAAGCTGTGACCGTCTCCGGGAGCTGCATGTGTCA
GAGGTTTTCACCGTCATCACCGAAACGCGCGAGACGAAAGGGCCTCGTGATACGCCTATTTTTATAGGTT
AATGTCATGATAATAATGGTTTCTTAGACGTCAGGTGGCACTTTTCGGGGAAATGTGCGCGGAACCCCTA
TTTGTTTATTTTTCTAAATACATTCAAATATGTATCCGCTCATGAGACAATAACCCTGATAAATGCTTCA
ATAATATTGAAAAAGGAAGAGTATGAGTATTCAACATTTCCGTGTCGCCCTTATTCCCTTTTTTGCGGCA
TTTTGCCTTCCTGTTTTTGCTCACCCAGAAACGCTGGTGAAAGTAAAAGATGCTGAAGATCAGTTGGGTG
CACGAGTGGGTTACATCGAACTGGATCTCAACAGCGGTAAGATCCTTGAGAGTTTTCGCCCCGAAGAACG
TTTTCCAATGATGAGCACTTTTAAAGTTCTGCTATGTGGCGCGGTATTATCCCGTATTGACGCCGGGCAA
GAGCAACTCGGTCGCCGCATACACTATTCTCAGAATGACTTGGTTGAGTACTCACCAGTCACAGAAAAGC
ATCTTACGGATGGCATGACAGTAAGAGAATTATGCAGTGCTGCCATAACCATGAGTGATAACACTGCGGC
CAACTTACTTCTGACAACGATCGGAGGACCGAAGGAGCTAACCGCTTTTTTGCACAACATGGGGGATCAT
GTAACTCGCCTTGATCGTTGGGAACCGGAGCTGAATGAAGCCATACCAAACGACGAGCGTGACACCACGA
TGCCTGTAGCAATGGCAACAACGTTGCGCAAACTATTAACTGGCGAACTACTTACTCTAGCTTCCCGGCA
ACAATTAATAGACTGGATGGAGGCGGATAAAGTTGCAGGACCACTTCTGCGCTCGGCCCTTCCGGCTGGC
TGGTTTATTGCTGATAAATCTGGAGCCGGTGAGCGTGGAAGCCGCGGTATCATTGCAGCACTGGGGCCAG
ATGGTAAGCCCTCCCGTATCGTAGTTATCTACACGACGGGGAGTCAGGCAACTATGGATGAACGAAATAG
ACAGATCGCTGAGATAGGTGCCTCACTGATTAAGCATTGGTAACTGTCAGACCAAGTTTACTCATATATA
CTTTAGATTGATTTAAAACTTCATTTTTAATTTAAAAGGATCTAGGTGAAGATCCTTTTTGATAATCTCA
TGACCAAAATCCCTTAACGTGAGTTTTCGTTCCACTGAGCGTCAGACCCCGTAGAAAAGATCAAAGGATC
TTCTTGAGATCCTTTTTTTCTGCGCGTAATCTGCTGCTTGCAAACAAAAAAACCACCGCTACCAGCGGTG
GTTTGTTTGCCGGATCAAGAGCTACCAACTCTTTTTCCGAAGGTAACTGGCTTCAGCAGAGCGCAGATAC
CAAATACTGTTCTTCTAGTGTAGCCGTAGTTAGGCCACCACTTCAAGAACTCTGTAGCACCGCCTACATA
CCTCGCTCTGCTAATCCTGTTACCAGTGGCTGCTGCCAGTGGCGATAAGTCGTGTCTTACCGGGTTGGAC
TCAAGACGATAGTTACCGGATAAGGCGCAGCGGTCGGGCTGAACGGGGGGTTCGTGCACACAGCCCAGCT
TGGAGCGAACGACCTACACCGAACTGAGATACCTACAGCGTGAGCTATGAGAAAGCGCCACGCTTCCCGA
AGGGAGAAAGGCGGACAGGTATCCGGTAAGCGGCAGGGTCGGAACAGGAGAGCGCACGAGGGAGCTTCCA
GGGGGAAACGCCTGGTATCTTTATAGTCCTGTCGGGTTTCGCCACCTCTGACTTGAGCGTCGATTTTTGT
GATGCTCGTCAGGGGGGCGGAGCCTATGGAAAAACGCCAGCAACGCGGCCTTTTTACGGTTCCTGGCCTT
TTGCTGGCCTTTTGCTCACATGT
